Addgene plasmid #223913: HCT15_rAAV-eHGT_1052m-minBglobin-SYFP2-WPRE3-BGHpA
Purpose: Direct-expressing SYFP2 AAV virus
Depositing lab: Tanya Daigle & Allen Institute for Brain Science. Depositing organization: Allen Institute. Publication: Enhancer AAVs for targeting spinal motor neurons and descending motor pathways in rodents and macaque. Kussick E, Johansen N, Taskin N, Chowdhury A, Quinlan MA, Fraser A, Clark AG, Wynalda B, Martinez R, Groce EL, Reding M, Liang E, Shulga L, Huang C, Casper T, Clark M, Ho W, Gao Y, van Velthoven CTJ, Sobieski C, Ferrer R, Berg MR, Curtis BC, English C, Day JC, Fortuna MG, Donadio N, Newman D, Yao S, Chakka AB, Goldy J, Torkelson A, Guzman JB, Chakrabarty R, Nguy B, Guilford N, Pham TH, Wright V, Ronellenfitch K, Naidoo R, Kenney J, Williford A, Ramakrishnan C, Drinnenberg A, Gudsnuk K, Thyagarajan B, Smith KA, Dee N, Deisseroth K, Zeng H, Yao Z, Tasic B, Levi BP, Hodge R, Bakken TE, Lein ES, Ting JT, Daigle TL. Cell Rep. 2025 Jun 24;44(6):115730. doi: 10.1016/j.celrep.2025.115730. Epub 2025 May 21. PubMed 40403722.
Backbone
  Vector backbone: rAAV-minBglobin-SYFP2-WPRE3-BGHpA
  Backbone manufacturer: Allen Institute for Brain Science
  Backbone size w/o insert (bp): 4228
  Vector type: AAV
Growth in bacteria
  Bacterial resistance: Ampicillin, 100 μg/mL
  Growth temperature: 37°C
  Growth strain: NEB Stable
  Copy number: High Copy
Gene/Insert
  Gene/Insert name: SYFP2
  Species: Synthetic
  Insert size (bp): 720
  Mutation: N/A
  Promoter: minBglobin
  Cloning method: Restriction Enzyme; 5′ cloning site MluI (unknown if destroyed); 3′ cloning site SacI (unknown if destroyed)
  Sequencing primers: 5′ CCTCCCATTCCTCCCCTTCTC; 3′ GGGAGGGGGAGGGGAGATG
Terms and licenses: Academic/Nonprofit Terms; Industry Terms: Not Available to Industry
How to cite: HCT15_rAAV-eHGT_1052m-minBglobin-SYFP2-WPRE3-BGHpA was a gift from Tanya Daigle & Allen Institute for Brain Science (Addgene plasmid # 223913 ; http://n2t.net/addgene:223913 ; RRID:Addgene_223913)
