[The description below was written by a language model from this plasmid's Addgene catalogue record and pLannotate feature annotations shown in this document.]
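Description:
HCT15_rAAV-eHGT_1052m-minBglobin-SYFP2-WPRE3-BGHpA is a recombinant AAV transfer plasmid from an enhancer-AAV collection, built to express a yellow fluorescent reporter directly from the packaged viral genome. The sequenced plasmid is 4,864 nt. In bacteria it replicates from a high-copy ColE1/pUC-type origin and is selected with ampicillin through the bla (AmpR) gene and its own promoter. An f1 phage origin and short remnants of pBR322 bom and rop sequences are also present in the backbone. The record lists a recombination-deficient "stable" E. coli strain for growth, a common choice for keeping the repeat-rich ITRs intact.

The expression cassette lies between AAV2 inverted terminal repeats, which are the cis elements needed for replication and packaging of the genome into AAV capsids. The downstream ITR is annotated in full, while the upstream one is detected only as two short fragments. That may reflect limits of sequencing or annotation across this structured region rather than a real truncation. As the name indicates, a candidate enhancer, eHGT_1052m, sits upstream of a minimal beta-globin promoter. Neither element is annotated in the feature table, but they would occupy the unannotated region ahead of the coding sequence, and the MluI and SacI cloning sites presumably mark where the enhancer was inserted. A minimal promoter has little activity by itself, so the pattern of expression is expected to be set by the enhancer. The cassette drives SYFP2, a fast-maturing monomeric yellow fluorescent protein. It is followed by WPRE3, a shortened woodchuck posttranscriptional element that boosts transcript expression and appears here as two fragments, and then by the bovine growth hormone polyadenylation signal.

The stated purpose is production of direct-expressing SYFP2 AAV. The associated publication concerns enhancer AAVs for targeting spinal motor neurons and descending motor pathways in rodents and macaque, but the record does not state the specificity of this particular enhancer.
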