Features (pLannotate 1.2.2; 14 found; start..end, strand, type, name):
     17..44      +  repeat_region  AAV2 ITR (fragment): inverted terminal repeat of adeno-associated virus serotype 2 inverted
     73..100     +  repeat_region  AAV2 ITR (fragment): inverted terminal repeat of adeno-associated virus serotype 2 inverted
    887..1603    +  CDS            SYFP2: SYFP2 is a basic (constitutively fluorescent) yellow fluorescent protein published in 2006, derived from Aequorea victoria. It is reported to be a very rapidly-maturing monomer with moderate acid sensitivity.
   1643..1800    +  misc_feature   WPRE (fragment): woodchuck hepatitis virus posttranscriptional regulatory element
   1806..1886    +  misc_feature   WPRE (fragment): woodchuck hepatitis virus posttranscriptional regulatory element
   1903..2014    +  polyA_signal   bGH poly(A) signal: bovine growth hormone polyadenylation signal
   2132..2272    +  repeat_region  AAV2 ITR: inverted terminal repeat of adeno-associated virus serotype 2 inverted
   2277..2328    -  misc_feature   bom (fragment): basis of mobility region from pBR322
   2347..2802    +  rep_origin     f1 ori (sequence partly withheld): f1 bacteriophage origin of replication; arrow indicates direction of (+) strand synthesis
   2803..2852    -  misc_feature   bom (fragment): basis of mobility region from pBR322
   2954..2989    -  CDS            rop (fragment): Rop protein, which maintains plasmids at low copy number; rop
   3084..3188    +  promoter       AmpR promoter: bla
   3189..4049    +  CDS            AmpR: β-lactamase; bla; confers resistance to ampicillin, carbenicillin, and related antibiotics
   4220..4808    +  rep_origin     ori: high-copy-number ColE1/pMB1/pBR322/pUC origin of replication
>Addgene plasmid #223913 | HCT15_rAAV-eHGT_1052m-minBglobin-SYFP2-WPRE3-BGHpA | addgene full sequence | sequence record 447432 | Addgene NGS Result
CATGTCCTGCAGGCAGCTGCGCGCTCGCTCGCTCACTGAGGCCGCCCGGGCGTCGGGCGACCTTTGGTCG
CCCGGCCTCAGTGAGCGAGCGAGCGCGCAGAGAGGGAGTGGCCAACTCCATCACTAGGGGTTCCTGCGGC
CGCACGCGTAGCTCTTTCACACTGTGGGTTTTTCTTTTTATACCTCCTCCCATTCCTCCCCTTCTCTTCT
TTCGCCTTCTCCTCCTTTTTTATACTACAGAAATATGCTTTTGCTAATGAACACATACTTTGTAGCTTCT
GATTTAGAATTATTAATAGATAATCTGTTTTCTGGGTCTGTCTTGGACACTTAAAAACTGTAAATGTCCT
TGTTCTATTTGTCATGAACAGCCTGTAGCAAATCCCTAATCAAATGAAAGCAGCCTGGGATGTTTCATAA
GTCTACAGCTAATGTCTTTATCTCTGTAGCTTTCAAGCCTCTGACTTGGAGTTCAGTGGAAGTAGCCTTT
TTGGACTTCTTCCCTTGGTGACTCAGAGTCTCTGGAATCAATAAGGTCTGCATTACTTTACAGCACAAGC
TAATTTAATTCATGAGAACTGTAGAAGCCAAAAGGCATCTAATCAGAGTCACTAAAATATTAAAGCAGAT
AAATTATAACTCTCAGGTTTACATAGACTGTGCCATATTCCATCATCACTTCCACACTGGGTTCATGTGC
ATTGGAGTATGGGTCAGCTCTGTATTCATGCTTCTTCTAAATGTAGTTCATCTCCCCTCCCCCTCCCCCA
TAGGACACAGTGACAAAGAGCTCGGGCTGGGCATAAAAGTCAGGGCAGAGCCATCTATTGCTTACATTTG
CTTCTGGGATCCAGATCTTTCGAAGCTAGCGCTACCGGTCGCCACCATGGTGAGCAAGGGCGAGGAGCTG
TTCACCGGGGTGGTGCCCATCCTGGTCGAGCTGGACGGCGACGTAAACGGCCACAAGTTCAGCGTGTCCG
GCGAGGGCGAGGGCGATGCCACCTACGGCAAGCTGACCCTGAAGCTGATCTGCACCACCGGCAAGCTGCC
CGTGCCCTGGCCCACCCTCGTGACCACCCTGGGCTACGGCGTGCAGTGCTTCGCCCGCTACCCCGACCAC
ATGAAGCAGCACGACTTCTTCAAGTCCGCCATGCCCGAAGGCTACGTCCAGGAGCGCACCATCTTCTTCA
AGGACGACGGCAACTACAAGACCCGCGCCGAGGTGAAGTTCGAGGGCGACACCCTGGTGAACCGCATCGA
GCTGAAGGGCATCGACTTCAAGGAGGACGGCAACATCCTGGGGCACAAGCTGGAGTACAACTACAACAGC
CACAACGTCTATATCACCGCCGACAAGCAGAAGAACGGCATCAAGGCCAACTTCAAGATCCGCCACAACA
TCGAGGACGGCGGCGTGCAGCTCGCCGACCACTACCAGCAGAACACCCCCATCGGCGACGGCCCCGTGCT
GCTGCCCGACAACCACTACCTGAGCTACCAGTCCAAGCTGAGCAAAGACCCCAACGAGAAGCGCGATCAC
ATGGTCCTGCTGGAGTTCGTGACCGCCGCCGGGATCACTCTCGGCATGGACGAGCTGTACAAGTAAGTCG
ACGGCGCGCCGCGGCCGCGAATTCGATATCATAATCAACCTCTGGATTACAAAATTTGTGAAAGATTGAC
TGGTATTCTTAACTATGTTGCTCCTTTTACGCTATGTGGATACGCTGCTTTAATGCCTTTGTATCATGCT
ATTGCTTCCCGTATGGCTTTCATTTTCTCCTCCTTGTATAAATCCTGGTTAGTTCTTGCCACGGCGGAAC
TCATCGCCGCCTGCCTTGCCCGCTGCTGGACAGGGGCTCGGCTGTTGGGCACTGACAATTCCGTGGCTCG
AGAGATCTTCGACTGTGCCTTCTAGTTGCCAGCCATCTGTTGTTTGCCCCTCCCCCGTGCCTTCCTTGAC
CCTGGAAGGTGCCACTCCCACTGTCCTTTCCTAATAAAATGAGGAAATTGCATCGCATTGTCTGAGTAGG
TGTCATTCTATTCTGGGGGGTGGGGTGGGGCAGGACAGCAAGGGGGAGGATTGGGAAGACAATAGCAGGC
ATGAGATCTCACGTGCGGACCGAGCGGCCGCAGGAACCCCTAGTGATGGAGTTGGCCACTCCCTCTCTGC
GCGCTCGCTCGCTCACTGAGGCCGGGCGACCAAAGGTCGCCCGACGCCCGGGCTTTGCCCGGGCGGCCTC
AGTGAGCGAGCGAGCGCGCAGCTGCCTGCAGGGGCGCCTGATGCGGTATTTTCTCCTTACGCATCTGTGC
GGTATTTCACACCGCATA
[95 nt withheld, positions 2329-2423]
T
[46 nt withheld, positions 2425-2470]
C
[141 nt withheld, positions 2472-2612]
CCTTTGACGTTGGAGTCCACGTTCTTT
[37 nt withheld, positions 2640-2676]
ACTCTATCTCGGGCTATTCTTTTGATTTATAAGGGATTTTGCCGATTTCGGTCTATTGGTTAAAAAATGA
GCTGATTTAACAAAAATTTAACGCGAATTTTAACAAAATATTAACGTTTACAATTTTATGGTGCACTCTC
AGTACAATCTGCTCTGATGCCGCATAGTTAAGCCAGCCCCGACACCCGCCAACACCCGCTGACGCGCCCT
GACGGGCTTGTCTGCTCCCGGCATCCGCTTACAGACAAGCTGTGACCGTCTCCGGGAGCTGCATGTGTCA
GAGGTTTTCACCGTCATCACCGAAACGCGCGAGACGAAAGGGCCTCGTGATACGCCTATTTTTATAGGTT
AATGTCATGATAATAATGGTTTCTTAGACGTCAGGTGGCACTTTTCGGGGAAATGTGCGCGGAACCCCTA
TTTGTTTATTTTTCTAAATACATTCAAATATGTATCCGCTCATGAGACAATAACCCTGATAAATGCTTCA
ATAATATTGAAAAAGGAAGAGTATGAGTATTCAACATTTCCGTGTCGCCCTTATTCCCTTTTTTGCGGCA
TTTTGCCTTCCTGTTTTTGCTCACCCAGAAACGCTGGTGAAAGTAAAAGATGCTGAAGATCAGTTGGGTG
CACGAGTGGGTTACATCGAACTGGATCTCAACAGCGGTAAGATCCTTGAGAGTTTTCGCCCCGAAGAACG
TTTTCCAATGATGAGCACTTTTAAAGTTCTGCTATGTGGCGCGGTATTATCCCGTATTGACGCCGGGCAA
GAGCAACTCGGTCGCCGCATACACTATTCTCAGAATGACTTGGTTGAGTACTCACCAGTCACAGAAAAGC
ATCTTACGGATGGCATGACAGTAAGAGAATTATGCAGTGCTGCCATAACCATGAGTGATAACACTGCGGC
CAACTTACTTCTGACAACGATCGGAGGACCGAAGGAGCTAACCGCTTTTTTGCACAACATGGGGGATCAT
GTAACTCGCCTTGATCGTTGGGAACCGGAGCTGAATGAAGCCATACCAAACGACGAGCGTGACACCACGA
TGCCTGTAGCAATGGCAACAACGTTGCGCAAACTATTAACTGGCGAACTACTTACTCTAGCTTCCCGGCA
ACAATTAATAGACTGGATGGAGGCGGATAAAGTTGCAGGACCACTTCTGCGCTCGGCCCTTCCGGCTGGC
TGGTTTATTGCTGATAAATCTGGAGCCGGTGAGCGTGGGTCTCGCGGTATCATTGCAGCACTGGGGCCAG
ATGGTAAGCCCTCCCGTATCGTAGTTATCTACACGACGGGGAGTCAGGCAACTATGGATGAACGAAATAG
ACAGATCGCTGAGATAGGTGCCTCACTGATTAAGCATTGGTAACTGTCAGACCAAGTTTACTCATATATA
CTTTAGATTGATTTAAAACTTCATTTTTAATTTAAAAGGATCTAGGTGAAGATCCTTTTTGATAATCTCA
TGACCAAAATCCCTTAACGTGAGTTTTCGTTCCACTGAGCGTCAGACCCCGTAGAAAAGATCAAAGGATC
TTCTTGAGATCCTTTTTTTCTGCGCGTAATCTGCTGCTTGCAAACAAAAAAACCACCGCTACCAGCGGTG
GTTTGTTTGCCGGATCAAGAGCTACCAACTCTTTTTCCGAAGGTAACTGGCTTCAGCAGAGCGCAGATAC
CAAATACTGTTCTTCTAGTGTAGCCGTAGTTAGGCCACCACTTCAAGAACTCTGTAGCACCGCCTACATA
CCTCGCTCTGCTAATCCTGTTACCAGTGGCTGCTGCCAGTGGCGATAAGTCGTGTCTTACCGGGTTGGAC
TCAAGACGATAGTTACCGGATAAGGCGCAGCGGTCGGGCTGAACGGGGGGTTCGTGCACACAGCCCAGCT
TGGAGCGAACGACCTACACCGAACTGAGATACCTACAGCGTGAGCTATGAGAAAGCGCCACGCTTCCCGA
AGGGAGAAAGGCGGACAGGTATCCGGTAAGCGGCAGGGTCGGAACAGGAGAGCGCACGAGGGAGCTTCCA
GGGGGAAACGCCTGGTATCTTTATAGTCCTGTCGGGTTTCGCCACCTCTGACTTGAGCGTCGATTTTTGT
GATGCTCGTCAGGGGGGCGGAGCCTATGGAAAAACGCCAGCAACGCGGCCTTTTTACGGTTCCTGGCCTT
TTGCTGGCCTTTTGCTCA
